>Addgene plasmid #23075 | pWZ414-F51 | addgene partial sequence | sequence record 29008 | 23075 with pRS414-R 5'-CACCTCTGACTTGAGCGTCG
GGCGGAGCCTATGGAAAACGCCAGCAACGCGGCCTTTTTACGGTTCCTGGCCTTTTGCTGGCCTTTTGCT
CACATGCCTAGTTTCTTTTATTGAGACTTATTTTTAATATATATAGTACATGAAATAATAAAAAACCGAA
AAATGCATACATAAGGTTCTATTATATTCCCAATAGAATGATCGTTATTTTATTTTTTGAAAGGCATGAA
AATAATTTCAAACACCGATTGTTTAACCACCGATTGTTTAACCACCGAAACCATATAAGGTTCTACCTTG
TCTCTTCAAAGCATAAACAACATCCAAAGAAGTAACAGTCTTTCTCTTGGCGTGTTCAGTGTAAGTAACA
GAGTCCCTGATGACGGATTCCAAGAAGGACTTAAGGACGGCTCTGACTTCTTCGTAGATCAAACCAGAAA
TACGCTTGACACCACCTCTTCTAGCTAATCTTCTGATAGCTGGCTTAGTGATACCTTGGATGTTATCTCT
TAAGATCTTTCTGTGACGCTTGGCACCACCTTGACCTAGGCCTTTACCACCTTGACCGCGGCCGGACATT
ATTTTATTGTATTGATTGTTGTTTTTGCTACTCTTTTGAACAAGATGTAGGAAAAAAGATAGAGAAAAGA
ATAAATTAAGCGAAAAAAAAAAAATCTCTTTCACCGCCTCATCCTAATATACTTATATATGATATAACTA
CATACGCAC
