>Addgene plasmid #23075 | pWZ414-F51 | addgene partial sequence | sequence record 29009 | 23075 with T7
GANGGTATCGATAAGCTTGATATCGAATTCCTGCAGCCCCCTAGTCTCTTCGAAAATGATGTTTATTGAT
AATTATTATACATGGTTTCTTGCCGGTTATAAAATTACGTATACTATCTAAGCATCTAAAAATTAGCCCC
GCAATTATGTCTGTAAACGATAAATTACAGCATATATACCCTCCTCATGTCGTTAAAAGCATTGCGAATA
GATAGATGAATAATGTATTAAAAAAGGAGATGTTTGTATGATGTCCCCCCAGTCTAAATGCATAGAAAAA
AAAAAATTCCCGCTTTATATTCATGATCTTTCACCTCTTAGTCTTCTGGCCAATTTGATATCCTTCTTTT
GGATAGTAACACGCTTAGCGTGAATAGCAGCCAGATTAGTGTCTTCAAACAAAGAGACTAAGTATGCTTC
GACGGATTCTTGCAAAGCACCGATAGCAGAAGATTGAAATCTCAAGTCGGTCTTGAAATCTTGAGCGATT
TCTCTGACCAATCTTTGGAAAGGTAACTTTCTGATCAACAGTTCAGTAGATTTTTGGAATCTTCTAATTT
CTCTCAAGGCAACAGTACCTGGCTTATATCTGTGAGGCTTCTTAACACCACCGGTAGATGGGGCGGATTT
TCTGGCAGCCTTGGAGGCTAATTGTTTTCTTGGGGCTTTACCACCAGTGGATTTTCTAGCTGTTTGTTTA
GTTCTGGCCATTGTGGAGTGTTTGCTTGGATCCTTTAGTAAAAGGGGAAGAACAGTTGGAAGGGCCAAAG
TGGAAGTCACAAAACAGTGGTCCTATATAAAAGAACAAGAAAAAGATTATTTATATACAACTGCGGTCAC
AAGAAGCAACGCGAGAGAGCACAACACGCTGTTATCACGCAAACTATGTTTTGACNCCGAGCCNTAGCCG
T
