[The description below was written by a language model from this plasmid's Addgene catalogue record.]
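Description:
pWZ414-F51 is a yeast expression plasmid built on a modified pRS414 backbone (an Afl III–Sma I deletion derivative of about 4.3 kb). pRS414 belongs to the pRS series of yeast–E. coli shuttle vectors and is generally known as a centromeric (CEN/ARS), low-copy plasmid, although the record lists the copy number as unknown and provides no feature table to confirm individual elements. The plasmid is selected in Saccharomyces cerevisiae through the TRP1 auxotrophic marker, which complements tryptophan auxotrophy in trp1 strains, and is propagated in E. coli under ampicillin selection.

The insert is a roughly 1.9 kb fragment of S. cerevisiae genomic DNA carrying the HHT2-HHF2 locus, which encodes histone H3 (HHT2) and histone H4 (HHF2), cloned between an Afl III site and a Spe I site. In the yeast genome these two genes lie adjacent on opposite strands and are divergently transcribed. The record names no promoter, so expression presumably relies on native regulatory sequence within the fragment, though this is not stated. The H4 copy carries two substitutions, lysines 5 and 12 changed to glutamine (H4 K5,12Q), while no mutation is recorded for H3. Glutamine is uncharged and cannot be acetylated, and it is often used to approximate the neutralised state of an acetylated lysine at amino-terminal tail sites.

The associated study examined essential and redundant roles of histone acetylation by mutating target lysines in combination with loss of the Gcn5p acetyltransferase. The plasmid is therefore suited to supplying a defined H3/H4 allele pair in yeast for testing how these H4 tail residues contribute to growth and chromatin function.
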