Addgene plasmid #23075: pWZ414-F51
Depositing lab: Sharon Dent. Depositing organization: University of Texas MD Anderson Cancer Center. Publication: Essential and redundant functions of histone acetylation revealed by mutation of target lysines and loss of the Gcn5p acetyltransferase. Zhang W, Bone JR, Edmondson DG, Turner BM, Roth SY. EMBO J. 1998 Jun 1. 17(11):3155-67. 10.1093/emboj/17.11.3155 PubMed 9606197.
Backbone
  Vector backbone: pRS414 delta Afl III- Sma I
  Backbone manufacturer: Stratagene
  Backbone size w/o insert (bp): 4348
  Vector type: Yeast Expression
  Selectable markers: TRP1
Growth in bacteria
  Bacterial resistance: Ampicillin, 100 μg/mL
  Growth temperature: 37°C
  Growth strain: DH5alpha
  Copy number: Unknown
Gene/Insert
  Gene/Insert name: yeast Histone H3-2 and Histone H4-2 (alt name: HHT2-HHF2)
  Species: S. cerevisiae (budding yeast)
  Insert size (bp): 1900
  Mutation: Histone H4 changed Lysines 5 and 12 to Glutamine, H4 K5,12Q
  GenBank ID: S000004976 S000004975
  Cloning method: Restriction Enzyme; 5′ cloning site Afl III (not destroyed); 3′ cloning site Spe I (unknown if destroyed)
  Sequencing primers: 5′ T7; 3′ CACCTCTGACTTGAGCGTCG
Resource information
  A portion of this plasmid was derived from a plasmid made by: from Dr. Mary Ann Osley, currently at the Univ. of New Mexico, Albuquerque, NM
Terms and licenses: Academic/Nonprofit Terms; Industry Terms: Not Available to Industry
Depositor comments: HHT2 is Yeast ID YNL031C HHF2 is Yeast ID YNL030W HHT2 is gene ID 855700 HHF2 is gene ID 855701
How to cite: pWZ414-F51 was a gift from Sharon Dent (Addgene plasmid # 23075 ; http://n2t.net/addgene:23075 ; RRID:Addgene_23075)
